>Addgene plasmid #62404 | MXS_mAzamiGreen | depositor full sequence | sequence record 102465 | Full Sequence
CATGATATCAAACGCGTAACTCGAGATGGTGAGCGTGATCAAGCCCGAGATGAAGATCAAGCTGTGCATG
AGGGGCACCGTGAACGGCCACAACTTCGTGATCGAGGGCGAGGGCAAGGGCAACCCCTACGAGGGCACCC
AGATCCTGGACCTGAACGTGACCGAGGGCGCCCCCCTGCCCTTCGCCTACGACATCCTGACCACCGTGTT
CCAGTACGGCAACAGGGCCTTCACCAAGTACCCCGCCGACATCCAGGACTACTTCAAGCAGACCTTCCCC
GAGGGCTACCACTGGGAGAGGAGCATGACCTACGAGGACCAGGGCATCTGCACCGCCACCAGCAACATCA
GCATGAGGGGCGACTGCTTCTTCTACGACATCAGGTTCGACGGCACCAACTTCCCCCCCAACGGCCCCGT
GATGCAGAAGAAGACCCTGAAGTGGGAGCCCAGCACCGAGAAGATGTACGTGGAGGACGGCGTGCTGAAG
GGCGACGTGAACATGAGGCTGCTGCTGGAGGGCGGCGGCCACTACAGGTGCGACTTCAAGACCACCTACA
AGGCCAAGAAGGAGGTGAGGCTGCCCGACGCCCACAAGATCGACCACAGGATCGAGATCCTGAAGCACGA
CAAGGACTACAACAAGGTGAAGCTGTACGAGAACGCCGTGGCCAGGTACTCCATGCTGCCCAGCCAGGCC
GTCGACCAATTCGGGGAAATGTGCGCGGAACCCCTATTTGTTTATTTTTCTAAATACATTCAAATATGTA
TCCGCTCATGAGACAATAACCCTGATAAATGCTTCAATAATATTGAAAAAGGAAGAGTATGAGTATTCAA
CATTTCCGTGTCGCCCTTATTCCCTTTTTTGCGGCATTTTGCCTTCCTGTTTTTGCTCACCCAGAAACGC
TGGTGAAAGTAAAAGATGCTGAAGATCAGTTGGGTGCACGAGTGGGTTACATCGAACTGGATCTCAACAG
CGGTAAGATCCTTGAGAGTTTTCGCCCCGAAGAACGTTTTCCAATGATGAGCACTTTTAAAGTTCTGCTA
TGTGGCGCGGTATTATCCCGTATTGACGCCGGGCAAGAGCAACTCGGTCGCCGCATACACTATTCTCAGA
ATGACTTGGTTGAGTACTCACCAGTCACAGAAAAGCATCTTACGGATGGCATGACAGTAAGAGAATTATG
CAGTGCTGCCATAACCATGAGTGATAACACTGCGGCCAACTTACTTCTGACAACGATCGGAGGACCGAAG
GAGCTAACCGCTTTTTTGCACAACATGGGGGATCATGTAACTCGCCTTGATCGTTGGGAACCGGAGCTGA
ATGAAGCCATACCAAACGACGAGCGTGACACCACGATGCCTGTAGCAATGGCAACAACGTTGCGCAAACT
ATTAACTGGCGAACTACTTACTCTAGCTTCCCGGCAACAATTAATAGACTGGATGGAGGCGGATAAAGTT
GCAGGACCACTTCTGCGCTCGGCCCTTCCGGCTGGCTGGTTTATTGCTGATAAATCTGGAGCCGGTGAGC
GTGGGTCTCGCGGTATCATTGCAGCACTGGGGCCAGATGGTAAGCCCTCCCGTATCGTAGTTATCTACAC
GACGGGGAGTCAGGCAACTATGGATGAACGAAATAGACAGATCGCTGAGATAGGTGCCTCACTGATTAAG
CATTGGTAACTGTCAGACCAAGTTTACTCATATATACTTTAGATTGATTTAAAACTTCATTTTTAATTTA
AAAGGATCTAGGTGAAGATCCTTTTTGATAATCTCATGACCAAAATCCCTTAACGTGAGTTTTCGTTCCA
CTGAGCGTCAGACCCCGTAGAAAAGATCAAAGGATCTTCTTGAGATCCTTTTTTTCTGCGCGTAATCTGC
TGCTTGCAAACAAAAAAACCACCGCTACCAGCGGTGGTTTGTTTGCCGGATCAAGAGCTACCAACTCTTT
TTCCGAAGGTAACTGGCTTCAGCAGAGCGCAGATACCAAATACTGTTCTTCTAGTGTAGCCGTAGTTAGG
CCACCACTTCAAGAACTCTGTAGCACCGCCTACATACCTCGCTCTGCTAATCCTGTTACCAGTGGCTGCT
GCCAGTGGCGATAAGTCGTGTCTTACCGGGTTGGACTCAAGACGATAGTTACCGGATAAGGCGCAGCGGT
CGGGCTGAACGGGGGGTTCGTGCACACAGCCCAGCTTGGAGCGAACGACCTACACCGAACTGAGATACCT
ACAGCGTGAGCTATGAGAAAGCGCCACGCTTCCCGAAGGGAGAAAGGCGGACAGGTATCCGGTAAGCGGC
AGGGTCGGAACAGGAGAGCGCACGAGGGAGCTTCCAGGGGGAAACGCCTGGTATCTTTATAGTCCTGTCG
GGTTTCGCCACCTCTGACTTGAGCGTCGATTTTTGTGATGCTCGTCAGGGGGGCGGAGCCTATGGAAAAA
CGCCAGCAACGCGGCCTTTTTACGGTTCCTGGCCTTTTGCTGGCCTTTTGCTCACATGTTCTTTCCTGCG
TTATCCCCTGATTCTGTGGATAACCGTATTACCGCCTTTGAGTGAGCTGATACCGCTCGCCGCAGCCGAA
CGACCGAGCGCAGCGAGTCAGTGAGC
Features (pLannotate 1.2.2; 4 found; start..end, strand, type, name):
     26..700     +  CDS            hmAzami-Green: humanized monomeric Azami-Green fluorescent protein mammalian codon-optimized
    724..828     +  promoter       AmpR promoter: bla
    829..1689    +  CDS            AmpR: β-lactamase; bla; confers resistance to ampicillin, carbenicillin, and related antibiotics
   1860..2448    +  rep_origin     ori: high-copy-number ColE1/pMB1/pBR322/pUC origin of replication
