[The description below was written by a language model from this plasmid's Addgene catalogue record and pLannotate feature annotations shown in this document.]
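Description:
MXS_mAzamiGreen is a small synthetic-biology building-block plasmid from the MXS-chaining cloning platform, a modular system designed for assembling constructs for imaging and flow cytometry in mammalian cells. It is built on the minimal MXS_chaining backbone (about 1.9 kb), giving a total of roughly 2.6 kb. The backbone carries little beyond what is needed for bacterial propagation: a high-copy ColE1/pUC-type origin of replication and a β-lactamase (AmpR) gene driven by its native bla promoter, which allows selection with ampicillin in E. coli.

The payload is a roughly 690 bp synthetic insert encoding mAzamiGreen. The feature table annotates it as a humanized, mammalian codon-optimized version of the monomeric Azami-Green fluorescent protein. The coding sequence sits between MluI and SalI sites, both of which are preserved after cloning, so the module can be excised or joined to others within the chaining scheme. No promoter, polyadenylation signal or other mammalian regulatory element is annotated around the fluorescent protein, and no mammalian selection marker is present. As recorded, the plasmid is therefore a part-donor vector rather than a ready-to-use expression construct. Its intended role is to supply a green fluorescent reporter module that can be combined with other MXS parts, such as promoters, fusion partners or terminators held in sister plasmids. These assemblies yield larger reporter or fusion cassettes for expression in mammalian systems.
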