Addgene plasmid #62404: MXS_mAzamiGreen
Purpose: MXS_chaining vector with mAzamiGreen
Depositing lab: Pierre Neveu. Depositing organization: European Molecular Biology Laboratory (EMBL), Heidelberg. Publication: MXS-Chaining: A Highly Efficient Cloning Platform for Imaging and Flow Cytometry Approaches in Mammalian Systems. Sladitschek HL, Neveu PA. PLoS One. 2015 Apr 24;10(4):e0124958. doi: 10.1371/journal.pone.0124958. eCollection 2015. PONE-D-15-01385 PubMed 25909630.
Backbone
  Vector backbone: MXS_chaining vector
  Backbone manufacturer: Neveu lab, Addgene plasmid #62394
  Backbone size w/o insert (bp): 1945
  Vector type: Synthetic Biology
Growth in bacteria
  Bacterial resistance: Ampicillin, 100 μg/mL
  Growth temperature: 37°C
  Growth strain: Mach1
  Copy number: High Copy
Gene/Insert
  Gene/Insert name: mAzamiGreen
  Species: Synthetic
  Insert size (bp): 693
  Cloning method: Restriction Enzyme; 5′ cloning site MluI (not destroyed); 3′ cloning site SalI (not destroyed)
  Sequencing primers: 5′ TTACCGCCTTTGAGTGAG; 3′ TTGTCTCATGAGCGGATAC
Terms and licenses: Academic/Nonprofit Terms; Industry Terms: Not Available to Industry
How to cite: MXS_mAzamiGreen was a gift from Pierre Neveu (Addgene plasmid # 62404 ; http://n2t.net/addgene:62404 ; RRID:Addgene_62404)
