>Addgene plasmid #62404 | MXS_mAzamiGreen | addgene partial sequence | sequence record 104646 | pBR322ori-F 5'-GGGAAACGCCTGGTATCTTT-3'
GTGATGCTCGTCAGGGGGGCGGAGCCTATGGAAAAACGCCAGCAACGCGGCCTTTTTACGGTTCCTGGCC
TTTTGCTGGCCTTTTGCTCACATGTTCTTTCCTGCGTTATCCCCTGATTCTGTGGATAACCGTATTACCG
CCTTTGAGTGAGCTGATACCGCTCGCCGCAGCCGAACGACCGAGCGCAGCGAGTCAGTGAGCCATGATAT
CAAACGCGTAACTCGAGATGGTGAGCGTGATCAAGCCCGAGATGAAGATCAAGCTGTGCATGAGGGGCAC
CGTGAACGGCCACAACTTCGTGATCGAGGGCGAGGGCAAGGGCAACCCCTACGAGGGCACCCAGATCCTG
GACCTGAACGTGACCGAGGGCGCCCCCCTGCCCTTCGCCTACGACATCCTGACCACCGTGTTCCAGTACG
GCAACAGGGCCTTCACCAAGTACCCCGCCGACATCCAGGACTACTTCAAGCAGACCTTCCCCGAGGGCTA
CCACTGGGAGAGGAGCATGACCTACGAGGACCAGGGCATCTGCACCGCCACCAGCAACATCAGCATGAGG
GGCGACTGCTTCTTCTACGACATCAGGTTCGACGGCACCAACTTCCCCCCCAACGGCCCCGTGATGCAGA
AGAAGACCCTGAAGTGGGAGCCCAGCACCGAGAAGATGTACGTGGAGGACGGCGTGCTG
