>Addgene plasmid #62404 | MXS_mAzamiGreen | addgene partial sequence | sequence record 104647 | AmpSeq-F 5'-ctcatgagcggatacatatttgaa-3'
GAATTGGTCGACGGCCTGGCTGGGCAGCATGGAGTACCTGGCCACGGCGTTCTCGTACAGCTTCACCTTG
TTGTAGTCCTTGTCGTGCTTCAGGATCTCGATCCTGTGGTCGATCTTGTGGGCGTCGGGCAGCCTCACCT
CCTTCTTGGCCTTGTAGGTGGTCTTGAAGTCGCACCTGTAGTGGCCGCCGCCCTCCAGCAGCAGCCTCAT
GTTCACGTCGCCCTTCAGCACGCCGTCCTCCACGTACATCTTCTCGGTGCTGGGCTCCCACTTCAGGGTC
TTCTTCTGCATCACGGGGCCGTTGGGGGGGAAGTTGGTGCCGTCGAACCTGATGTCGTAGAAGAAGCAGT
CGCCCCTCATGCTGATGTTGCTGGTGGCGGTGCAGATGCCCTGGTCCTCGTAGGTCATGCTCCTCTCCCA
GTGGTAGCCCTCGGGGAAGGTCTGCTTGAAGTAGTCCTGGATGTCGGCGGGGTACTTGGTGAAGGCCCTG
TTGCCGTACTGGAACACGGTGGTCAGGATGTCGTAGGCGAAGGGCAGGGGGGCGCCCTCGGTCACGTTCA
GGTCCAGGATCTGGGTGCCCTCGTAGGGGTTGCCCTTGCCCTCGCCCTCGATCACGAAGTTGTGGCCGTT
CACGGTGCCCCTCATGCACAGCTTGATCTTCATCTCGGGCTTGATCACGCTCACCATCTCGAGTTACGCG
TTTGATATCATGGCTCACTGACTCGCTGCGCTCGGTCGTTCGGCTGCGGCGAGCGGTATCAGCTCACTC
